Addgene plasmid #60820: pSECC
Purpose: 3rd generation vector. Expresses a sgRNA of interest, Cas9 and Cre
Depositing lab: Tyler Jacks. Depositing organization: Massachusetts Institute of Technology. Publication: Rapid modelling of cooperating genetic events in cancer through somatic genome editing. Sanchez-Rivera FJ, Papagiannakopoulos T, Romero R, Tammela T, Bauer MR, Bhutkar A, Joshi NS, Subbaraj L, Bronson RT, Xue W, Jacks T. Nature. 2014 Oct 22. doi: 10.1038/nature13906. PubMed 25337879.
Backbone
  Vector backbone: pLL3.3
  Backbone size w/o insert (bp): 5878
  Total vector size (bp): 13956
  Vector type: Mammalian Expression, Mouse Targeting, Lentiviral, Cre/Lox, CRISPR
Growth in bacteria
  Bacterial resistance: Ampicillin, 100 μg/mL
  Growth temperature: 30°C
  Growth strain: Stbl3
  Copy number: Unknown
Gene/Insert 1
  Gene/Insert name: Cas9 (alt name: hSpCsn1)
  Species: S. pyogenes
  Insert size (bp): 4101
  Promoter: EFS
  Tag / fusion protein: Flag (N terminal on insert)
  Cloning method: Gibson Cloning
  Sequencing primers: 5′ GACCCGACATTAGCGCTACAG; 3′ GCCGCTGCCGCTAGCTTTCTT
Gene/Insert 2
  Gene/Insert name: Cre
  Insert size (bp): 1029
  Mutation: BsmBI site eliminated by C->A; E308G
  Promoter: EFS (after Cas9-2A)
  Cloning method: Gibson Cloning
  Sequencing primers: 5′ GCCACCAACTTCAGCCTGCTG; 3′ CAACCCCAAACAACAACGTTT
Resource information
  A portion of this plasmid was derived from a plasmid made by: Cas9 gene cloned from LentiCRISPR
Terms and licenses: Academic/Nonprofit Terms; Industry Terms: Not Available to Industry
How to cite: pSECC was a gift from Tyler Jacks (Addgene plasmid # 60820 ; http://n2t.net/addgene:60820 ; RRID:Addgene_60820)
