[The description below was written by a language model from this plasmid's Addgene catalogue record, the feature table of its GenBank file and pLannotate feature annotations shown in this document.]
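Description:
pSECC is a third-generation lentiviral CRISPR/Cre vector built on the pLL3.3 backbone that delivers a guide RNA, Cas9 and Cre recombinase from a single provirus. It is maintained in bacteria through a high-copy ColE1/pUC-type origin and an ampicillin resistance gene (bla). The viral frame consists of a CMV enhancer/promoter fused to a truncated HIV-1 5' LTR, which permits Tat-independent transcription of the genomic RNA, followed by the Psi packaging signal, the Rev response element, cPPT/CTS (annotated twice, on either side of the sgRNA cassette), a WPRE to boost transcript expression, and a truncated downstream LTR. No mammalian drug-selection marker or fluorescent reporter is annotated.

The payload has two expression units. A human U6 RNA polymerase III promoter is followed by a filler fragment of about 1.9 kb and the S. pyogenes gRNA scaffold; the filler occupies the position where a guide sequence of interest is inserted, and the removal of a BsmBI site from Cre suggests that this enzyme is used for guide cloning, although the record does not say so explicitly. Downstream, the EFS (EF-1α core) promoter drives a single open reading frame encoding N-terminally FLAG-tagged Cas9 flanked by SV40 and nucleoplasmin nuclear localization signals, a P2A peptide, and NLS-Cre, so that both proteins are produced separately from one transcript. The Cre carries an E308G change in addition to the silent site-removing substitution, and the Cas9 was derived from LentiCRISPR.

In mice carrying loxP-controlled alleles, infected cells undergo Cre-mediated recombination together with Cas9 editing of a chosen gene, allowing somatic modelling of cooperating genetic events in cancer. The two sequence records and the catalogue size differ by a few dozen bases but agree in architecture.
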