LOCUS       Exported 13895 bp ds-DNA circular SYN 24-SEP-2018
DEFINITION  synthetic circular DNA
ACCESSION   .
VERSION     .
KEYWORDS    pSECC
SOURCE      synthetic DNA construct
  ORGANISM  synthetic DNA construct
REFERENCE   1 (bases 1 to 13895)
  AUTHORS   FSR
  TITLE     Direct Submission
  JOURNAL   Exported Sep 24, 2018 from SnapGene 4.2.5 http://www.snapgene.com
FEATURES             Location/Qualifiers
     source          1..13895
                     /organism="synthetic DNA construct"
                     /mol_type="other DNA"
     enhancer        237..616
                     /note="CMV enhancer"
                     /note="human cytomegalovirus immediate early enhancer"
     promoter        618..816
                     /note="CMV promoter"
                     /note="human cytomegalovirus (CMV) immediate early
                     promoter"
     LTR             834..1014
                     /label=5' LTR (truncated)
                     /note="5' LTR (truncated)"
                     /note="truncated 5' long terminal repeat (LTR) from HIV-1"
     misc_feature    1061..1186
                     /label=HIV-1 Psi
                     /note="HIV-1 Psi"
                     /note="packaging signal of human immunodeficiency virus
                     type 1"
     misc_feature    1685..1918
                     /label=RRE
                     /note="RRE"
                     /note="The Rev response element (RRE) of HIV-1 allows for
                     Rev-dependent mRNA export from the nucleus to the
                     cytoplasm."
     misc_feature    2445..2562
                     /label=cPPT/CTS
                     /note="cPPT/CTS"
                     /note="central polypurine tract and central termination
                     sequence of HIV-1"
     misc_feature    2625..2654
                     /label=pAF Gibson
                     /note="pAF Gibson"
     promoter        2655..2895
                     /note="U6 promoter"
                     /note="RNA polymerase III promoter for human U6 snRNA"
     misc_feature    2900..4784
                     /label=Filler
                     /note="Filler"
     misc_RNA        4785..4860
                     /label=gRNA scaffold
                     /note="gRNA scaffold"
                     /note="guide RNA scaffold for the CRISPR/Cas9 system"
     misc_feature    4908..5025
                     /label=cPPT/CTS
                     /note="cPPT/CTS"
                     /note="central polypurine tract and central termination
                     sequence of HIV-1"
     misc_feature    5069..5098
                     /label=pBF Gibson
                     /note="pBF Gibson"
     promoter        5124..5335
                     /note="EF-1-alpha core promoter"
                     /note="core promoter for human elongation factor
                     EF-1-alpha"
     misc_feature    5350..5379
                     /label=gBF Gibson
                     /note="gBF Gibson"
     CDS             5383..5406
                     /codon_start=1
                     /product="FLAG(R) epitope tag, followed by an enterokinase
                     cleavage site"
                     /label=FLAG(R) epitope tag, followed by an enterokinas
                     /note="FLAG"
                     /translation="DYKDDDDK"
     CDS             5413..5433
                     /codon_start=1
                     /product="nuclear localization signal of SV40 large T
                     antigen"
                     /label=nuclear localization signal of SV40 large T ant
                     /note="SV40 NLS"
                     /translation="PKKKRKV"
     CDS             5458..9558
                     /codon_start=1
                     /product="Cas9 (Csn1) endonuclease from the Streptococcus
                     pyogenes Type II CRISPR/Cas system"
                     /label=Cas9 (Csn1) endonuclease from the Streptococcus
                     /note="Cas9"
                     /note="generates RNA-guided double strand breaks in DNA"
                     /translation="DKKYSIGLDIGTNSVGWAVITDEYKVPSKKFKVLGNTDRHSIKKN
                     LIGALLFDSGETAEATRLKRTARRRYTRRKNRICYLQEIFSNEMAKVDDSFFHRLEESF
                     LVEEDKKHERHPIFGNIVDEVAYHEKYPTIYHLRKKLVDSTDKADLRLIYLALAHMIKF
                     RGHFLIEGDLNPDNSDVDKLFIQLVQTYNQLFEENPINASGVDAKAILSARLSKSRRLE
                     NLIAQLPGEKKNGLFGNLIALSLGLTPNFKSNFDLAEDAKLQLSKDTYDDDLDNLLAQI
                     GDQYADLFLAAKNLSDAILLSDILRVNTEITKAPLSASMIKRYDEHHQDLTLLKALVRQ
                     QLPEKYKEIFFDQSKNGYAGYIDGGASQEEFYKFIKPILEKMDGTEELLVKLNREDLLR
                     KQRTFDNGSIPHQIHLGELHAILRRQEDFYPFLKDNREKIEKILTFRIPYYVGPLARGN
                     SRFAWMTRKSEETITPWNFEEVVDKGASAQSFIERMTNFDKNLPNEKVLPKHSLLYEYF
                     TVYNELTKVKYVTEGMRKPAFLSGEQKKAIVDLLFKTNRKVTVKQLKEDYFKKIECFDS
                     VEISGVEDRFNASLGTYHDLLKIIKDKDFLDNEENEDILEDIVLTLTLFEDREMIEERL
                     KTYAHLFDDKVMKQLKRRRYTGWGRLSRKLINGIRDKQSGKTILDFLKSDGFANRNFMQ
                     LIHDDSLTFKEDIQKAQVSGQGDSLHEHIANLAGSPAIKKGILQTVKVVDELVKVMGRH
                     KPENIVIEMARENQTTQKGQKNSRERMKRIEEGIKELGSQILKEHPVENTQLQNEKLYL
                     YYLQNGRDMYVDQELDINRLSDYDVDHIVPQSFLKDDSIDNKVLTRSDKNRGKSDNVPS
                     EEVVKKMKNYWRQLLNAKLITQRKFDNLTKAERGGLSELDKAGFIKRQLVETRQITKHV
                     AQILDSRMNTKYDENDKLIREVKVITLKSKLVSDFRKDFQFYKVREINNYHHAHDAYLN
                     AVVGTALIKKYPKLESEFVYGDYKVYDVRKMIAKSEQEIGKATAKYFFYSNIMNFFKTE
                     ITLANGEIRKRPLIETNGETGEIVWDKGRDFATVRKVLSMPQVNIVKKTEVQTGGFSKE
                     SILPKRNSDKLIARKKDWDPKKYGGFDSPTVAYSVLVVAKVEKGKSKKLKSVKELLGIT
                     IMERSSFEKNPIDFLEAKGYKEVKKDLIIKLPKYSLFELENGRKRMLASAGELQKGNEL
                     ALPSKYVNFLYLASHYEKLKGSPEDNEQKQLFVEQHKHYLDEIIEQISEFSKRVILADA
                     NLDKVLSAYNKHRDKPIREQAENIIHLFTLTNLGAPAAFKYFDTTIDRKRYTSTKEVLD
                     ATLIHQSITGLYETRIDLSQLGGD"
     CDS             9559..9606
                     /codon_start=1
                     /product="bipartite nuclear localization signal from
                     nucleoplasmin"
                     /label=bipartite nuclear localization signal from nucl
                     /note="nucleoplasmin NLS"
                     /translation="KRPAATKKAGQAKKKK"
     CDS             9622..9678
                     /codon_start=1
                     /product="2A peptide from porcine teschovirus-1
                     polyprotein"
                     /label=2A peptide from porcine teschovirus-1 polyprotein
                     /note="P2A"
                     /note="Eukaryotic ribosomes fail to insert a peptide bond
                     between the Gly and Pro residues, yielding separate
                     polypeptides."
                     /translation="ATNFSLLKQAGDVEENPGP"
     CDS             9682..9702
                     /codon_start=1
                     /product="nuclear localization signal of SV40 large T
                     antigen"
                     /label=nuclear localization signal of SV40 large T ant
                     /note="SV40 NLS"
                     /translation="PKKKRKV"
     CDS             9703..10731
                     /codon_start=1
                     /product="site-specific recombinase"
                     /label=site-specific recombinase
                     /note="Cre"
                     /note="Cre is a site-specific recombinase from
                     bacteriophage P1. Recombination occurs at loxP sequences."
                     /translation="SNLLTVHQNLPALPVDATSDEVRKNLMDMFRDRQAFSEHTWKMLL
                     SVCRSWAAWCKLNNRKWFPAEPEDVRDYLLYLQARGLAVKTIQQHLGQLNMLHRRSGLP
                     RPSDSNAVSLVMRRIRKENVDAGERAKQALAFERTDFDQVRSLMENSDRCQDIRNLAFL
                     GIAYNTLLRIAEIARIRVKDISRTDGGRMLIHIGRTKTLVSTAGVEKALSLGVTKLVER
                     WISVSGVADDPNNYLFCRVRKNGVAAPSATSQLSTRALEGIFEATHRLIYGAKDDSGQR
                     YLAWSGHSARVGAARDMARAGVSIPEIMQAGGWTNVNIVMNYIRNLDSETGAMVRLLED
                     GD"
     misc_feature    10732..10761
                     /label=gBR Gibson
                     /note="gBR Gibson"
     misc_feature    10784..11372
                     /label=WPRE
                     /note="WPRE"
                     /note="woodchuck hepatitis virus posttranscriptional
                     regulatory element"
     CDS             complement(11255..11266)
                     /codon_start=1
                     /product="Factor Xa recognition and cleavage site"
                     /label=Factor Xa recognition and cleavage site
                     /note="Factor Xa site"
                     /translation="IEGR"
     primer_bind     complement(11375..11391)
                     /label=KS primer
                     /note="KS primer"
                     /note="common sequencing primer, one of multiple similar
                     variants"
     LTR             11901..12081
                     /label=5' LTR (truncated)
                     /note="5' LTR (truncated)"
                     /note="truncated 5' long terminal repeat (LTR) from HIV-1"
     rep_origin      complement(12143..12731)
                     /direction=LEFT
                     /label=ori
                     /note="ori"
                     /note="high-copy-number ColE1/pMB1/pBR322/pUC origin of
                     replication"
     CDS             complement(12902..13762)
                     /codon_start=1
                     /gene="bla"
                     /product="beta-lactamase"
                     /label=bla
                     /note="AmpR"
                     /note="confers resistance to ampicillin, carbenicillin, and
                     related antibiotics"
                     /translation="MSIQHFRVALIPFFAAFCLPVFAHPETLVKVKDAEDQLGARVGYI
                     ELDLNSGKILESFRPEERFPMMSTFKVLLCGAVLSRIDAGQEQLGRRIHYSQNDLVEYS
                     PVTEKHLTDGMTVRELCSAAITMSDNTAANLLLTTIGGPKELTAFLHNMGDHVTRLDRW
                     EPELNEAIPNDERDTTMPVAMATTLRKLLTGELLTLASRQQLIDWMEADKVAGPLLRSA
                     LPAGWFIADKSGAGERGSRGIIAALGPDGKPSRIVVIYTTGSQATMDERNRQIAEIGAS
                     LIKHW"
     promoter        complement(13763..13867)
                     /gene="bla"
                     /label=bla promoter
                     /note="AmpR promoter"
ORIGIN
        1 tcgacggatc gggagatctc ccgatcccct atggtgcact ctcagtacaa tctgctctga
       61 tgccgcatag ttaagccagt atctgctccc tgcttgtgtg ttggaggtcg ctgagtagtg
      121 cgcgagcaaa atttaagcta caacaaggca aggcttgacc gacaattgca tgaagaatct
      181 gcttagggtt aggcgttttg cgctgcttcg cgatgtacgg gccagatata cgcgttgaca
      241 ttgattattg actagttatt aatagtaatc aattacgggg tcattagttc atagcccata
      301 tatggagttc cgcgttacat aacttacggt aaatggcccg cctggctgac cgcccaacga
      361 cccccgccca ttgacgtcaa taatgacgta tgttcccata gtaacgccaa tagggacttt
      421 ccattgacgt caatgggtgg agtatttacg gtaaactgcc cacttggcag tacatcaagt
      481 gtatcatatg ccaagtacgc cccctattga cgtcaatgac ggtaaatggc ccgcctggca
      541 ttatgcccag tacatgacct tatgggactt tcctacttgg cagtacatct acgtattagt
      601 catcgctatt accatggtga tgcggttttg gcagtacatc aatgggcgtg gatagcggtt
      661 tgactcacgg ggatttccaa gtctccaccc cattgacgtc aatgggagtt tgttttggca
      721 ccaaaatcaa cgggactttc caaaatgtcg taacaactcc gccccattga cgcaaatggg
      781 cggtaggcgt gtacggtggg aggtctatat aagcagcgcg ttttgcctgt actgggtctc
      841 tctggttaga ccagatctga gcctgggagc tctctggcta actagggaac ccactgctta
      901 agcctcaata aagcttgcct tgagtgcttc aagtagtgtg tgcccgtctg ttgtgtgact
      961 ctggtaacta gagatccctc agaccctttt agtcagtgtg gaaaatctct agcagtggcg
     1021 cccgaacagg gacttgaaag cgaaagggaa accagaggag ctctctcgac gcaggactcg
     1081 gcttgctgaa gcgcgcacgg caagaggcga ggggcggcga ctggtgagta cgccaaaaat
     1141 tttgactagc ggaggctaga aggagagaga tgggtgcgag agcgtcagta ttaagcgggg
     1201 gagaattaga tcgcgatggg aaaaaattcg gttaaggcca gggggaaaga aaaaatataa
     1261 attaaaacat atagtatggg caagcaggga gctagaacga ttcgcagtta atcctggcct
     1321 gttagaaaca tcagaaggct gtagacaaat actgggacag ctacaaccat cccttcagac
     1381 aggatcagaa gaacttagat cattatataa tacagtagca accctctatt gtgtgcatca
     1441 aaggatagag ataaaagaca ccaaggaagc tttagacaag atagaggaag agcaaaacaa
     1501 aagtaagacc accgcacagc aagcggccgg ccgcgctgat cttcagacct ggaggaggag
     1561 atatgaggga caattggaga agtgaattat ataaatataa agtagtaaaa attgaaccat
     1621 taggagtagc acccaccaag gcaaagagaa gagtggtgca gagagaaaaa agagcagtgg
     1681 gaataggagc tttgttcctt gggttcttgg gagcagcagg aagcactatg ggcgcagcgt
     1741 caatgacgct gacggtacag gccagacaat tattgtctgg tatagtgcag cagcagaaca
     1801 atttgctgag ggctattgag gcgcaacagc atctgttgca actcacagtc tggggcatca
     1861 agcagctcca ggcaagaatc ctggctgtgg aaagatacct aaaggatcaa cagctcctgg
     1921 ggatttgggg ttgctctgga aaactcattt gcaccactgc tgtgccttgg aatgctagtt
     1981 ggagtaataa atctctggaa cagatttgga atcacacgac ctggatggag tgggacagag
     2041 aaattaacaa ttacacaagc ttaatacact ccttaattga agaatcgcaa aaccagcaag
     2101 aaaagaatga acaagaatta ttggaattag ataaatgggc aagtttgtgg aattggttta
     2161 acataacaaa ttggctgtgg tatataaaat tattcataat gatagtagga ggcttggtag
     2221 gtttaagaat agtttttgct gtactttcta tagtgaatag agttaggcag ggatattcac
     2281 cattatcgtt tcagacccac ctcccaaccc cgaggggacc cgacaggccc gaaggaatag
     2341 aagaagaagg tggagagaga gacagagaca gatccattcg attagtgaac ggatcggcac
     2401 tgcgtgcgcc aattctgcag acaaatggca gtattcatcc acaattttaa aagaaaaggg
     2461 gggattgggg ggtacagtgc aggggaaaga atagtagaca taatagcaac agacatacaa
     2521 actaaagaat tacaaaaaca aattacaaaa attcaaaatt ttcgggttta ttacagggac
     2581 agcagagatc cagtttggtt agtaccgggc ccgggtcgac tagtgatcag tgtgagggag
     2641 tgtaaagctg gtttgagggc ctatttccca tgattccttc atatttgcat atacgataca
     2701 aggctgttag agagataatt agaattaatt tgactgtaaa cacaaagata ttagtacaaa
     2761 atacgtgacg tagaaagtaa taatttcttg ggtagtttgc agttttaaaa ttatgtttta
     2821 aaatggacta tcatatgctt accgtaactt gaaagtattt cgatttcttg gctttatata
     2881 tcttgtggaa aggacgaaac accggagacg gttgtaaatg agcacacaaa atacacatgc
     2941 taaaatatta tattctatga cctttataaa atcaaccaaa atcttctttt taataacttt
     3001 agtatcaata attagaattt ttatgttcct ttttgcaaac ttttaataaa aatgagcaaa
     3061 ataaaaaaac gctagtttta gtaactcgcg ttgttttctt cacctttaat aatagctact
     3121 ccaccacttg ttcctaagcg gtcagctcct gcttcaatca ttttttgagc atcttcaaat
     3181 gttctaactc caccagctgc tttaactaaa gcattgtctt taacaactga cttcattagt
     3241 ttaacatctt caaatgttgc acctgatttt gaaaatcctg ttgatgtttt aacaaattct
     3301 aatccagctt caacagctat ttcacaagct ttcatgattt cttcttttgt taataaacaa
     3361 ttttccataa tacatttaac aacatgtgat ccagctgctt tttttacagc tttcatgtct
     3421 tctaaaacta attcataatt tttgtctttt aatgcaccaa tatttaatac catatcaatt
     3481 tctgttgcac catctttaat tgcttcagaa acttcgaatg cttttgtagc tgttgtgcat
     3541 gcacctagag gaaaacctac aacatttgtt attcctacat ttgtgccttt taataattct
     3601 ttacaatagc ttgttcaata tgaattaaca caaactgttg caaaatcaaa ttcaattgct
     3661 tcatcacata attgtttaat ttcagctttc gtagcatctt gttttaataa tgtgtgatct
     3721 atatatttgt ttagtttcat tttttctcct atatattcat ttttaatttt aattctttaa
     3781 taatttcgtc tactttaact ttagcgtttt gaacagattc accaacacct ataaaataaa
     3841 tttttagttt aggttcagtt ccacttgggc gaacagcaaa tcatgactta tcttctaaat
     3901 aaaattttag taagtcttgt cctggcatat tatacattcc atcgatgtag tcttcaacat
     3961 taacaacttt aagtccagca atttgagtta agggtgttgc tctcaatgat ttcattaatg
     4021 gttcaatttt taatttcttt tcttctggtt taaaattcaa gtttaaagtg aaagtgtaat
     4081 atgcacccat ttctttaaat aaatcttcta aatagtctac taatgtttta ttttgttttt
     4141 tataaaatca agcagcctct gctattaata tagaagcttg tattccatct ttatctctag
     4201 ctgagtcatc aattacatat ccataacttt cttcataagc aaaaacaaaa tttaatccgt
     4261 tatcttcttc tttagcaatt tctctaccca ttcatttaaa tccagttaaa gtttttacaa
     4321 tattaactcc atatttttca tgagcgattc tatcacccaa atcacttgtt acaaaacttg
     4381 aatatagagc cggatttttt ggaatgctat ttaagcgttt tagatttgat aattttcaat
     4441 caattaaaat tggtcctgtt tgatttccat ctaatcttac aaaatgacca tcatgtttta
     4501 ttgccattcc aaatctgtca gcatctgggt cattcataat aataatatct gcatcatgtt
     4561 taataccata ttcaagcggt atttttcatg caggatcaaa ttctggattt ggatttacaa
     4621 catttttaaa tgtttcatct tcaaatgcat gctcttcaac ctcaataacg ttatatcctg
     4681 attcacgtaa tatttttggg gtaaatttag ttcctgttcc attaactgcg ctaaaaataa
     4741 tttttaaatc ttttttagct tcttgctctt ttttgtacgt ctctgtttta gagctagaaa
     4801 tagcaagtta aaataaggct agtccgttat caacttgaaa aagtggcacc gagtcggtgc
     4861 ttttttgaat tctagatctt gagacaaatg gcagtattca tccacaattt taaaagaaaa
     4921 ggggggattg gggggtacag tgcaggggaa agaatagtag acataatagc aacagacata
     4981 caaactaaag aattacaaaa acaaattaca aaaattcaaa attttcgggt ttattacagg
     5041 gacagcagag atccactttg gcgccggcaa accgctgttc ctaggaatcc cgaggccttc
     5101 gagtggctcc ggtgcccgtc agtgggcaga gcgcacatcg cccacagtcc ccgagaagtt
     5161 ggggggaggg gtcggcaatt gaaccggtgc ctagagaagg tggcgcgggg taaactggga
     5221 aagtgatgtc gtgtactggc tccgcctttt tcccgagggt gggggagaac cgtatataag
     5281 tgcagtagtc gccgtgaacg ttctttttcg caacgggttt gccgccagaa cacaggtgtc
     5341 gtgacgcggg acccgacatt agcgctacag cttaagcgga tggattacaa agacgatgac
     5401 gataagatgg ccccaaagaa gaagcggaag gtcggtatcc acggagtccc agcagccgac
     5461 aagaagtaca gcatcggcct ggacatcggc accaactctg tgggctgggc cgtgatcacc
     5521 gacgagtaca aggtgcccag caagaaattc aaggtgctgg gcaacaccga ccggcacagc
     5581 atcaagaaga acctgatcgg agccctgctg ttcgacagcg gcgaaacagc cgaggccacc
     5641 cggctgaaga gaaccgccag aagaagatac accagacgga agaaccggat ctgctatctg
     5701 caagagatct tcagcaacga gatggccaag gtggacgaca gcttcttcca cagactggaa
     5761 gagtccttcc tggtggaaga ggataagaag cacgagcggc accccatctt cggcaacatc
     5821 gtggacgagg tggcctacca cgagaagtac cccaccatct accacctgag aaagaaactg
     5881 gtggacagca ccgacaaggc cgacctgcgg ctgatctatc tggccctggc ccacatgatc
     5941 aagttccggg gccacttcct gatcgagggc gacctgaacc ccgacaacag cgacgtggac
     6001 aagctgttca tccagctggt gcagacctac aaccagctgt tcgaggaaaa ccccatcaac
     6061 gccagcggcg tggacgccaa ggccatcctg tctgccagac tgagcaagag cagacggctg
     6121 gaaaatctga tcgcccagct gcccggcgag aagaagaatg gcctgttcgg aaacctgatt
     6181 gccctgagcc tgggcctgac ccccaacttc aagagcaact tcgacctggc cgaggatgcc
     6241 aaactgcagc tgagcaagga cacctacgac gacgacctgg acaacctgct ggcccagatc
     6301 ggcgaccagt acgccgacct gtttctggcc gccaagaacc tgtccgacgc catcctgctg
     6361 agcgacatcc tgagagtgaa caccgagatc accaaggccc ccctgagcgc ctctatgatc
     6421 aagagatacg acgagcacca ccaggacctg accctgctga aagctctcgt gcggcagcag
     6481 ctgcctgaga agtacaaaga gattttcttc gaccagagca agaacggcta cgccggctac
     6541 attgacggcg gagccagcca ggaagagttc tacaagttca tcaagcccat cctggaaaag
     6601 atggacggca ccgaggaact gctcgtgaag ctgaacagag aggacctgct gcggaagcag
     6661 cggaccttcg acaacggcag catcccccac cagatccacc tgggagagct gcacgccatt
     6721 ctgcggcggc aggaagattt ttacccattc ctgaaggaca accgggaaaa gatcgagaag
     6781 atcctgacct tccgcatccc ctactacgtg ggccctctgg ccaggggaaa cagcagattc
     6841 gcctggatga ccagaaagag cgaggaaacc atcaccccct ggaacttcga ggaagtggtg
     6901 gacaagggcg cttccgccca gagcttcatc gagcggatga ccaacttcga taagaacctg
     6961 cccaacgaga aggtgctgcc caagcacagc ctgctgtacg agtacttcac cgtgtataac
     7021 gagctgacca aagtgaaata cgtgaccgag ggaatgagaa agcccgcctt cctgagcggc
     7081 gagcagaaaa aggccatcgt ggacctgctg ttcaagacca accggaaagt gaccgtgaag
     7141 cagctgaaag aggactactt caagaaaatc gagtgcttcg actccgtgga aatctccggc
     7201 gtggaagatc ggttcaacgc ctccctgggc acataccacg atctgctgaa aattatcaag
     7261 gacaaggact tcctggacaa tgaggaaaac gaggacattc tggaagatat cgtgctgacc
     7321 ctgacactgt ttgaggacag agagatgatc gaggaacggc tgaaaaccta tgcccacctg
     7381 ttcgacgaca aagtgatgaa gcagctgaag cggcggagat acaccggctg gggcaggctg
     7441 agccggaagc tgatcaacgg catccgggac aagcagtccg gcaagacaat cctggatttc
     7501 ctgaagtccg acggcttcgc caacagaaac ttcatgcagc tgatccacga cgacagcctg
     7561 acctttaaag aggacatcca gaaagcccag gtgtccggcc agggcgatag cctgcacgag
     7621 cacattgcca atctggccgg cagccccgcc attaagaagg gcatcctgca gacagtgaag
     7681 gtggtggacg agctcgtgaa agtgatgggc cggcacaagc ccgagaacat cgtgatcgaa
     7741 atggccagag agaaccagac cacccagaag ggacagaaga acagccgcga gagaatgaag
     7801 cggatcgaag agggcatcaa agagctgggc agccagatcc tgaaagaaca ccccgtggaa
     7861 aacacccagc tgcagaacga gaagctgtac ctgtactacc tgcagaatgg gcgggatatg
     7921 tacgtggacc aggaactgga catcaaccgg ctgtccgact acgatgtgga ccatatcgtg
     7981 cctcagagct ttctgaagga cgactccatc gacaacaagg tgctgaccag aagcgacaag
     8041 aaccggggca agagcgacaa cgtgccctcc gaagaggtcg tgaagaagat gaagaactac
     8101 tggcggcagc tgctgaacgc caagctgatt acccagagaa agttcgacaa tctgaccaag
     8161 gccgagagag gcggcctgag cgaactggat aaggccggct tcatcaagag acagctggtg
     8221 gaaacccggc agatcacaaa gcacgtggca cagatcctgg actcccggat gaacactaag
     8281 tacgacgaga atgacaagct gatccgggaa gtgaaagtga tcaccctgaa gtccaagctg
     8341 gtgtccgatt tccggaagga tttccagttt tacaaagtgc gcgagatcaa caactaccac
     8401 cacgcccacg acgcctacct gaacgccgtc gtgggaaccg ccctgatcaa aaagtaccct
     8461 aagctggaaa gcgagttcgt gtacggcgac tacaaggtgt acgacgtgcg gaagatgatc
     8521 gccaagagcg agcaggaaat cggcaaggct accgccaagt acttcttcta cagcaacatc
     8581 atgaactttt tcaagaccga gattaccctg gccaacggcg agatccggaa gcggcctctg
     8641 atcgagacaa acggcgaaac cggggagatc gtgtgggata agggccggga ttttgccacc
     8701 gtgcggaaag tgctgagcat gccccaagtg aatatcgtga aaaagaccga ggtgcagaca
     8761 ggcggcttca gcaaagagtc tatcctgccc aagaggaaca gcgataagct gatcgccaga
     8821 aagaaggact gggaccctaa gaagtacggc ggcttcgaca gccccaccgt ggcctattct
     8881 gtgctggtgg tggccaaagt ggaaaagggc aagtccaaga aactgaagag tgtgaaagag
     8941 ctgctgggga tcaccatcat ggaaagaagc agcttcgaga agaatcccat cgactttctg
     9001 gaagccaagg gctacaaaga agtgaaaaag gacctgatca tcaagctgcc taagtactcc
     9061 ctgttcgagc tggaaaacgg ccggaagaga atgctggcct ctgccggcga actgcagaag
     9121 ggaaacgaac tggccctgcc ctccaaatat gtgaacttcc tgtacctggc cagccactat
     9181 gagaagctga agggctcccc cgaggataat gagcagaaac agctgtttgt ggaacagcac
     9241 aagcactacc tggacgagat catcgagcag atcagcgagt tctccaagag agtgatcctg
     9301 gccgacgcta atctggacaa agtgctgtcc gcctacaaca agcaccggga taagcccatc
     9361 agagagcagg ccgagaatat catccacctg tttaccctga ccaatctggg agcccctgcc
     9421 gccttcaagt actttgacac caccatcgac cggaagaggt acaccagcac caaagaggtg
     9481 ctggacgcca ccctgatcca ccagagcatc accggcctgt acgagacacg gatcgacctg
     9541 tctcagctgg gaggcgacaa gcgtcctgct gctactaaga aagctggtca agctaagaaa
     9601 aagaaagcta gcggcagcgg cgccaccaac ttcagcctgc tgaagcaggc cggcgacgtg
     9661 gaggagaacc ccggccccat gcccaagaag aagaggaagg tgtccaattt actgaccgta
     9721 caccaaaatt tgcctgcatt accggtcgat gcaacgagtg atgaggttcg caagaacctg
     9781 atggacatgt tcagggatcg ccaggcgttt tctgagcata cctggaaaat gcttctgtcc
     9841 gtttgccggt cgtgggcggc atggtgcaag ttgaataacc ggaaatggtt tcccgcagaa
     9901 cctgaagatg ttcgcgatta tcttctatat cttcaggcgc gcggtctggc agtaaaaact
     9961 atccagcaac atttgggcca gctaaacatg cttcatcgtc ggtccgggct gccacgacca
    10021 agtgacagca atgctgtttc actggttatg cggcggatcc gaaaagaaaa cgttgatgcc
    10081 ggtgaacgtg caaaacaggc tctagcgttc gaacgcactg atttcgacca ggttcgttca
    10141 ctcatggaaa atagcgatcg ctgccaggat atacgtaatc tggcatttct ggggattgct
    10201 tataacaccc tgttacgtat agccgaaatt gccaggatca gggttaaaga tatctcacgt
    10261 actgacggtg ggagaatgtt aatccatatt ggcagaacga aaacgctggt tagcaccgca
    10321 ggtgtagaga aggcacttag cctgggggta actaaactgg tcgagcgatg gatttccgta
    10381 tctggtgtag ctgatgatcc gaataactac ctgttttgcc gggtcagaaa aaatggtgtt
    10441 gccgcgccat ctgccaccag ccagctatca actcgcgccc tggaagggat ttttgaagca
    10501 actcatcgat tgatttacgg cgctaaggat gactctggtc agagatacct ggcctggtct
    10561 ggacacagtg cccgtgtcgg agccgcgcga gatatggccc gcgctggagt ttcaataccg
    10621 gagatcatgc aagctggtgg ctggaccaat gtaaatattg tcatgaacta tatccgtaac
    10681 ctggatagtg aaacaggggc aatggtgcgc ctgctggaag atggcgatta gaaacgttgt
    10741 tgtttggggt tgaattactc ttctagaccg cggcgcgccc gataatcaac ctctggatta
    10801 caaaatttgt gaaagattga ctggtattct taactatgtt gctcctttta cgctatgtgg
    10861 atacgctgct ttaatgcctt tgtatcatgc tattgcttcc cgtatggctt tcattttctc
    10921 ctccttgtat aaatcctggt tgctgtctct ttatgaggag ttgtggcccg ttgtcaggca
    10981 acgtggcgtg gtgtgcactg tgtttgctga cgcaaccccc actggttggg gcattgccac
    11041 cacctgtcag ctcctttccg ggactttcgc tttccccctc cctattgcca cggcggaact
    11101 catcgccgcc tgccttgccc gctgctggac aggggctcgg ctgttgggca ctgacaattc
    11161 cgtggtgttg tcggggaaat catcgtcctt tccttggctg ctcgcctgtg ttgccacctg
    11221 gattctgcgc gggacgtcct tctgctacgt cccttcggcc ctcaatccag cggaccttcc
    11281 ttcccgcggc ctgctgccgg ctctgcggcc tcttccgcgt cttcgccttc gccctcagac
    11341 gagtcggatc tccctttggg ccgcctcccc gcatcgatac cgtcgacctc gatcgagacc
    11401 tagaaaaaca tggagcaatc acaagtagca atacagcagc taccaatgct gattgtgcct
    11461 ggctagaagc acaagaggag gaggaggtgg gttttccagt cacacctcag gtacctttaa
    11521 gaccaatgac ttacaaggca gctgtagatc ttagccactt tttaaaagaa aaggggggac
    11581 tggaagggct aattcactcc caacgaagac aagatatcct tgatctgtgg atctaccaca
    11641 cacaaggcta cttccctgat tggcagaact acacaccagg gccagggatc agatatccac
    11701 tgacctttgg atggtgctac aagctagtac cagttgagca agagaaggta gaagaagcca
    11761 atgaaggaga gaacacccgc ttgttacacc ctgtgagcct gcatgggatg gatgacccgg
    11821 agagagaagt attagagtgg aggtttgaca gccgcctagc atttcatcac atggcccgag
    11881 agctgcatcc ggactgtact gggtctctct ggttagacca gatctgagcc tgggagctct
    11941 ctggctaact agggaaccca ctgcttaagc ctcaataaag cttgccttga gtgcttcaag
    12001 tagtgtgtgc ccgtctgttg tgtgactctg gtaactagag atccctcaga cccttttagt
    12061 cagtgtggaa aatctctagc agcatgtgag caaaaggcca gcaaaaggcc aggaaccgta
    12121 aaaaggccgc gttgctggcg tttttccata ggctccgccc ccctgacgag catcacaaaa
    12181 atcgacgctc aagtcagagg tggcgaaacc cgacaggact ataaagatac caggcgtttc
    12241 cccctggaag ctccctcgtg cgctctcctg ttccgaccct gccgcttacc ggatacctgt
    12301 ccgcctttct cccttcggga agcgtggcgc tttctcatag ctcacgctgt aggtatctca
    12361 gttcggtgta ggtcgttcgc tccaagctgg gctgtgtgca cgaacccccc gttcagcccg
    12421 accgctgcgc cttatccggt aactatcgtc ttgagtccaa cccggtaaga cacgacttat
    12481 cgccactggc agcagccact ggtaacagga ttagcagagc gaggtatgta ggcggtgcta
    12541 cagagttctt gaagtggtgg cctaactacg gctacactag aagaacagta tttggtatct
    12601 gcgctctgct gaagccagtt accttcggaa aaagagttgg tagctcttga tccggcaaac
    12661 aaaccaccgc tggtagcggt ggtttttttg tttgcaagca gcagattacg cgcagaaaaa
    12721 aaggatctca agaagatcct ttgatctttt ctacggggtc tgacgctcag tggaacgaaa
    12781 actcacgtta agggattttg gtcatgagat tatcaaaaag gatcttcacc tagatccttt
    12841 taaattaaaa atgaagtttt aaatcaatct aaagtatata tgagtaaact tggtctgaca
    12901 gttaccaatg cttaatcagt gaggcaccta tctcagcgat ctgtctattt cgttcatcca
    12961 tagttgcctg actccccgtc gtgtagataa ctacgatacg ggagggctta ccatctggcc
    13021 ccagtgctgc aatgataccg cgagacccac gctcaccggc tccagattta tcagcaataa
    13081 accagccagc cggaagggcc gagcgcagaa gtggtcctgc aactttatcc gcctccatcc
    13141 agtctattaa ttgttgccgg gaagctagag taagtagttc gccagttaat agtttgcgca
    13201 acgttgttgc cattgctaca ggcatcgtgg tgtcacgctc gtcgtttggt atggcttcat
    13261 tcagctccgg ttcccaacga tcaaggcgag ttacatgatc ccccatgttg tgcaaaaaag
    13321 cggttagctc cttcggtcct ccgatcgttg tcagaagtaa gttggccgca gtgttatcac
    13381 tcatggttat ggcagcactg cataattctc ttactgtcat gccatccgta agatgctttt
    13441 ctgtgactgg tgagtactca accaagtcat tctgagaata gtgtatgcgg cgaccgagtt
    13501 gctcttgccc ggcgtcaata cgggataata ccgcgccaca tagcagaact ttaaaagtgc
    13561 tcatcattgg aaaacgttct tcggggcgaa aactctcaag gatcttaccg ctgttgagat
    13621 ccagttcgat gtaacccact cgtgcaccca actgatcttc agcatctttt actttcacca
    13681 gcgtttctgg gtgagcaaaa acaggaaggc aaaatgccgc aaaaaaggga ataagggcga
    13741 cacggaaatg ttgaatactc atactcttcc tttttcaata ttattgaagc atttatcagg
    13801 gttattgtct catgagcgga tacatatttg aatgtattta gaaaaataaa caaatagggg
    13861 ttccgcgcac atttccccga aaagtgccac ctgac
//
