Features (pLannotate 1.2.2; 24 found; start..end, strand, type, name):
     30..82      -  misc_feature   bom (fragment): basis of mobility region from pBR322
    237..616     +  enhancer       CMV enhancer: human cytomegalovirus immediate early enhancer
    617..816     +  promoter       CMV promoter: human cytomegalovirus (CMV) immediate early promoter
    834..1014    +  LTR            5' LTR (truncated): truncated 5' long terminal repeat (LTR) from HIV-1
   1061..1186    +  misc_feature   HIV-1 Ψ: packaging signal of human immunodeficiency virus type 1
   1170..1508    +  CDS            HIV-1 gag (fragment): gag protein from human immunodeficiency virus 1; gag
   1683..1916    +  misc_feature   RRE: The Rev response element (RRE) of HIV-1 allows for Rev-dependent mRNA export from the nucleus to the cytoplasm.
   2293..2393    +  CDS            Rev (fragment): human immunodeficiency virus 1 (HIV-1) Rev protein; rev; enhances nuclear export of unspliced and incompletely spliced viral mRNAs
   2443..2560    +  misc_feature   cPPT/CTS: central polypurine tract and central termination sequence of HIV-1
   2660..2900    +  promoter       U6 promoter: RNA polymerase III promoter for human U6 snRNA
   3086..3745    -  CDS            deoC1: DEOC1_STAAN - Also known as dra. Experimental evidence at protein level: Swiss-Prot protein existence level 1. Catalyzes a reversible aldol reaction between acetaldehyde and D-glyceraldehyde 3-phosphate to generate 2-deoxy-D-ribose 5- phosphate. From Staphylococcus aureus (strain N315).
   4790..4865    +  misc_RNA       gRNA scaffold: guide RNA scaffold for the Streptococcus pyogenes CRISPR/Cas9 system
   4913..5030    +  misc_feature   cPPT/CTS: central polypurine tract and central termination sequence of HIV-1
   5129..5340    +  promoter       EF-1α core promoter: core promoter for human elongation factor EF-1α
   5469..7070    +  CDS            Cas9(N): N-terminal portion of Streptococcus pyogenes Cas9 (Zetsche et al., 2015)
   7071..9569    +  CDS            Cas9(C): C-terminal portion of Streptococcus pyogenes Cas9 (Zetsche et al., 2015)
   9712..10742   +  CDS            Cre (fragment): site-specific recombinase Cre is a site-specific recombinase from bacteriophage P1. Recombination occurs at loxP sequences.
  10795..11383   +  misc_feature   WPRE: woodchuck hepatitis virus posttranscriptional regulatory element
  11384..11403   +  misc_feature   MCS (fragment): pBluescript multiple cloning site
  11405..11905   +  CDS            nef (fragment): NEF_HV1LA - Experimental evidence at protein level: Swiss-Prot protein existence level 1. Extracellular Nef protein targets CD4(+) T-lymphocytes for apoptosis by interacting with CXCR4 surface receptors. From Human immunodeficiency virus type 1 group M subtype B (isolate Lai) (HIV-1).
  11912..12092   +  LTR            5' LTR (truncated): truncated 5' long terminal repeat (LTR) from HIV-1
  12154..12742   -  rep_origin     ori: high-copy-number ColE1/pMB1/pBR322/pUC origin of replication
  12913..13773   -  CDS            AmpR: β-lactamase; bla; confers resistance to ampicillin, carbenicillin, and related antibiotics
  13774..13878   -  promoter       AmpR promoter: bla
>Addgene plasmid #60820 | pSECC | addgene full sequence | sequence record 371636 | Addgene NGS Result
TCGACGGATCGGGAGATCTCCCGATCCCCTATGGTGCACTCTCAGTACAATCTGCTCTGATGCCGCATAG
TTAAGCCAGTATCTGCTCCCTGCTTGTGTGTTGGAGGTCGCTGAGTAGTGCGCGAGCAAAATTTAAGCTA
CAACAAGGCAAGGCTTGACCGACAATTGCATGAAGAATCTGCTTAGGGTTAGGCGTTTTGCGCTGCTTCG
CGATGTACGGGCCAGATATACGCGTTGACATTGATTATTGACTAGTTATTAATAGTAATCAATTACGGGG
TCATTAGTTCATAGCCCATATATGGAGTTCCGCGTTACATAACTTACGGTAAATGGCCCGCCTGGCTGAC
CGCCCAACGACCCCCGCCCATTGACGTCAATAATGACGTATGTTCCCATAGTAACGCCAATAGGGACTTT
CCATTGACGTCAATGGGTGGAGTATTTACGGTAAACTGCCCACTTGGCAGTACATCAAGTGTATCATATG
CCAAGTACGCCCCCTATTGACGTCAATGACGGTAAATGGCCCGCCTGGCATTATGCCCAGTACATGACCT
TATGGGACTTTCCTACTTGGCAGTACATCTACGTATTAGTCATCGCTATTACCATGGTGATGCGGTTTTG
GCAGTACATCAATGGGCGTGGATAGCGGTTTGACTCACGGGGATTTCCAAGTCTCCACCCCATTGACGTC
AATGGGAGTTTGTTTTGGCACCAAAATCAACGGGACTTTCCAAAATGTCGTAACAACTCCGCCCCATTGA
CGCAAATGGGCGGTAGGCGTGTACGGTGGGAGGTCTATATAAGCAGCGCGTTTTGCCTGTACTGGGTCTC
TCTGGTTAGACCAGATCTGAGCCTGGGAGCTCTCTGGCTAACTAGGGAACCCACTGCTTAAGCCTCAATA
AAGCTTGCCTTGAGTGCTTCAAGTAGTGTGTGCCCGTCTGTTGTGTGACTCTGGTAACTAGAGATCCCTC
AGACCCTTTTAGTCAGTGTGGAAAATCTCTAGCAGTGGCGCCCGAACAGGGACTTGAAAGCGAAAGGGAA
ACCAGAGGAGCTCTCTCGACGCAGGACTCGGCTTGCTGAAGCGCGCACGGCAAGAGGCGAGGGGCGGCGA
CTGGTGAGTACGCCAAAAATTTTGACTAGCGGAGGCTAGAAGGAGAGAGATGGGTGCGAGAGCGTCAGTA
TTAAGCGGGGGAGAATTAGATCGCGATGGGAAAAAATTCGGTTAAGGCCAGGGGGAAAGAAAAAATATAA
ATTAAAACATATAGTATGGGCAAGCAGGGAGCTAGAACGATTCGCAGTTAATCCTGGCCTGTTAGAAACA
TCAGAAGGCTGTAGACAAATACTGGGACAGCTACAACCATCCCTTCAGACAGGATCAGAAGAACTTAGAT
CATTATATAATACAGTAGCAACCCTCTATTGTGTGCATCAAAGGATAGAGATAAAAGACACCAAGGAAGC
TTTAGACAAGATAGAGGAAGAGCAAAACAAAAGTAAGACCACCGCACAGCAAGCGGCCGGCCGCTGATCT
TCAGACCTGGAGGAGGAGATATGAGGGACAATTGGAGAAGTGAATTATATAAATATAAAGTAGTAAAAAT
TGAACCATTAGGAGTAGCACCCACCAAGGCAAAGAGAAGAGTGGTGCAGAGAGAAAAAAGAGCAGTGGGA
ATAGGAGCTTTGTTCCTTGGGTTCTTGGGAGCAGCAGGAAGCACTATGGGCGCAGCGTCAATGACGCTGA
CGGTACAGGCCAGACAATTATTGTCTGGTATAGTGCAGCAGCAGAACAATTTGCTGAGGGCTATTGAGGC
GCAACAGCATCTGTTGCAACTCACAGTCTGGGGCATCAAGCAGCTCCAGGCAAGAATCCTGGCTGTGGAA
AGATACCTAAAGGATCAACAGCTCCTGGGGATTTGGGGTTGCTCTGGAAAACTCATTTGCACCACTGCTG
TGCCTTGGAATGCTAGTTGGAGTAATAAATCTCTGGAACAGATTTGGAATCACACGACCTGGATGGAGTG
GGACAGAGAAATTAACAATTACACAAGCTTAATACACTCCTTAATTGAAGAATCGCAAAACCAGCAAGAA
AAGAATGAACAAGAATTATTGGAATTAGATAAATGGGCAAGTTTGTGGAATTGGTTTAACATAACAAATT
GGCTGTGGTATATAAAATTATTCATAATGATAGTAGGAGGCTTGGTAGGTTTAAGAATAGTTTTTGCTGT
ACTTTCTATAGTGAATAGAGTTAGGCAGGGATATTCACCATTATCGTTTCAGACCCACCTCCCAACCCCG
AGGGGACCCGACAGGCCCGAAGGAATAGAAGAAGAAGGTGGAGAGAGAGACAGAGACAGATCCATTCGAT
TAGTGAACGGATCGGCACTGCGTGCGCCAATTCTGCAGACAAATGGCAGTATTCATCCACAATTTTAAAA
GAAAAGGGGGGATTGGGGGGTACAGTGCAGGGGAAAGAATAGTAGACATAATAGCAACAGACATACAAAC
TAAAGAATTACAAAAACAAATTACAAAAATTCAAAATTTTCGGGTTTATTACAGGGACAGCAGAGATCCA
GTTTGGTTAGTACCGGGCCCGGGTCGACTAGTGATCAGTGTGAGGGAGTGTAAAGCTGGGTTTCCCAGAG
AGGGCCTATTTCCCATGATTCCTTCATATTTGCATATACGATACAAGGCTGTTAGAGAGATAATTAGAAT
TAATTTGACTGTAAACACAAAGATATTAGTACAAAATACGTGACGTAGAAAGTAATAATTTCTTGGGTAG
TTTGCAGTTTTAAAATTATGTTTTAAAATGGACTATCATATGCTTACCGTAACTTGAAAGTATTTCGATT
TCTTGGCTTTATATATCTTGTGGAAAGGACGAAACACCGGAGACGGTTGTAAATGAGCACACAAAATACA
CATGCTAAAATATTATATTCTATGACCTTTATAAAATCAACCAAAATCTTCTTTTTAATAACTTTAGTAT
CAATAATTAGAATTTTTATGTTCCTTTTTGCAAACTTTTAATAAAAATGAGCAAAATAAAAAAACGCTAG
TTTTAGTAACTCGCGTTGTTTTCTTCACCTTTAATAATAGCTACTCCACCACTTGTTCCTAAGCGGTCAG
CTCCTGCTTCAATCATTTTTTGAGCATCTTCAAATGTTCTAACTCCACCAGCTGCTTTAACTAAAGCATT
GTCTTTAACAACTGACTTCATTAGTTTAACATCTTCAAATGTTGCACCTGATTTTGAAAATCCTGTTGAT
GTTTTAACAAATTCTAATCCAGCTTCAACAGCTATTTCACAAGCTTTCATGATTTCTTCTTTTGTTAATA
AACAATTTTCCATAATACATTTAACAACATGTGATCCAGCTGCTTTTTTTACAGCTTTCATGTCTTCTAA
AACTAATTCATAATTTTTGTCTTTTAATGCACCAATATTTAATACCATATCAATTTCTGTTGCACCATCT
TTAATTGCTTCAGAAACTTCGAATGCTTTTGTAGCTGTTGTGCATGCACCTAGAGGAAAACCTACAACAT
TTGTTATTCCTACATTTGTGCCTTTTAATAATTCTTTACAATAGCTTGTTCAATATGAATTAACACAAAC
TGTTGCAAAATCAAATTCAATTGCTTCATCACATAATTGTTTAATTTCAGCTTTCGTAGCATCTTGTTTT
AATAATGTGTGATCTATATATTTGTTTAGTTTCATTTTTTCTCCTATATATTCATTTTTAATTTTAATTC
TTTAATAATTTCGTCTACTTTAACTTTAGCGTTTTGAACAGATTCACCAACACCTATAAAATAAATTTTT
AGTTTAGGTTCAGTTCCACTTGGGCGAACAGCAAATCATGACTTATCTTCTAAATAAAATTTTAGTAAGT
CTTGTCCTGGCATATTATACATTCCATCGATGTAGTCTTCAACATTAACAACTTTAAGTCCAGCAATTTG
AGTTAAGGGTGTTGCTCTCAATGATTTCATTAATGGTTCAATTTTTAATTTCTTTTCTTCTGGTTTAAAA
TTCAAGTTTAAAGTGAAAGTGTAATATGCACCCATTTCTTTAAATAAATCTTCTAAATAGTCTACTAATG
TTTTATTTTGTTTTTTATAAAATCAAGCAGCCTCTGCTATTAATATAGAAGCTTGTATTCCATCTTTATC
TCTAGCTGAGTCATCAATTACATATCCATAACTTTCTTCATAAGCAAAAACAAAATTTAATCCGTTATCT
TCTTCTTTAGCAATTTCTCTACCCATTCATTTAAATCCAGTTAAAGTTTTTACAATATTAACTCCATATT
TTTCATGAGCGATTCTATCACCCAAATCACTTGTTACAAAACTTGAATATAGAGCCGGATTTTTTGGAAT
GCTATTTAAGCGTTTTAGATTTGATAATTTTCAATCAATTAAAATTGGTCCTGTTTGATTTCCATCTAAT
CTTACAAAATGACCATCATGTTTTATTGCCATTCCAAATCTGTCAGCATCTGGGTCATTCATAATAATAA
TATCTGCATCATGTTTAATACCATATTCAAGCGGTATTTTTCATGCAGGATCAAATTCTGGATTTGGATT
TACAACATTTTTAAATGTTTCATCTTCAAATGCATGCTCTTCAACCTCAATAACGTTATATCCTGATTCA
CGTAATATTTTTGGGGTAAATTTAGTTCCTGTTCCATTAACTGCGCTAAAAATAATTTTTAAATCTTTTT
TAGCTTCTTGCTCTTTTTTGTACGTCTCTGTTTTAGAGCTAGAAATAGCAAGTTAAAATAAGGCTAGTCC
GTTATCAACTTGAAAAAGTGGCACCGAGTCGGTGCTTTTTTGAATTCTAGATCTTGAGACAAATGGCAGT
ATTCATCCACAATTTTAAAAGAAAAGGGGGGATTGGGGGGTACAGTGCAGGGGAAAGAATAGTAGACATA
ATAGCAACAGACATACAAACTAAAGAATTACAAAAACAAATTACAAAAATTCAAAATTTTCGGGTTTATT
ACAGGGACAGCAGAGATCCACTTTGGCGCCGGCAAACCGCTGTTCCTAGGAATCCCGAGGCCTTCGAGTG
GCTCCGGTGCCCGTCAGTGGGCAGAGCGCACATCGCCCACAGTCCCCGAGAAGTTGGGGGGAGGGGTCGG
CAATTGAACCGGTGCCTAGAGAAGGTGGCGCGGGGTAAACTGGGAAAGTGATGTCGTGTACTGGCTCCGC
CTTTTTCCCGAGGGTGGGGGAGAACCGTATATAAGTGCAGTAGTCGCCGTGAACGTTCTTTTTCGCAACG
GGTTTGCCGCCAGAACACAGGTGTCGTGACGCGGGACCCGACATTAGCGCTACAGCTTAAGCGGGCCACC
ATGGATTACAAAGACGATGACGATAAGATGGCCCCAAAGAAGAAGCGGAAGGTCGGTATCCACGGAGTCC
CAGCAGCCGACAAGAAGTACAGCATCGGCCTGGACATCGGCACCAACTCTGTGGGCTGGGCCGTGATCAC
CGACGAGTACAAGGTGCCCAGCAAGAAATTCAAGGTGCTGGGCAACACCGACCGGCACAGCATCAAGAAG
AACCTGATCGGAGCCCTGCTGTTCGACAGCGGCGAAACAGCCGAGGCCACCCGGCTGAAGAGAACCGCCA
GAAGAAGATACACCAGACGGAAGAACCGGATCTGCTATCTGCAAGAGATCTTCAGCAACGAGATGGCCAA
GGTGGACGACAGCTTCTTCCACAGACTGGAAGAGTCCTTCCTGGTGGAAGAGGATAAGAAGCACGAGCGG
CACCCCATCTTCGGCAACATCGTGGACGAGGTGGCCTACCACGAGAAGTACCCCACCATCTACCACCTGA
GAAAGAAACTGGTGGACAGCACCGACAAGGCCGACCTGCGGCTGATCTATCTGGCCCTGGCCCACATGAT
CAAGTTCCGGGGCCACTTCCTGATCGAGGGCGACCTGAACCCCGACAACAGCGACGTGGACAAGCTGTTC
ATCCAGCTGGTGCAGACCTACAACCAGCTGTTCGAGGAAAACCCCATCAACGCCAGCGGCGTGGACGCCA
AGGCCATCCTGTCTGCCAGACTGAGCAAGAGCAGACGGCTGGAAAATCTGATCGCCCAGCTGCCCGGCGA
GAAGAAGAATGGCCTGTTCGGAAACCTGATTGCCCTGAGCCTGGGCCTGACCCCCAACTTCAAGAGCAAC
TTCGACCTGGCCGAGGATGCCAAACTGCAGCTGAGCAAGGACACCTACGACGACGACCTGGACAACCTGC
TGGCCCAGATCGGCGACCAGTACGCCGACCTGTTTCTGGCCGCCAAGAACCTGTCCGACGCCATCCTGCT
GAGCGACATCCTGAGAGTGAACACCGAGATCACCAAGGCCCCCCTGAGCGCCTCTATGATCAAGAGATAC
GACGAGCACCACCAGGACCTGACCCTGCTGAAAGCTCTCGTGCGGCAGCAGCTGCCTGAGAAGTACAAAG
AGATTTTCTTCGACCAGAGCAAGAACGGCTACGCCGGCTACATTGACGGCGGAGCCAGCCAGGAAGAGTT
CTACAAGTTCATCAAGCCCATCCTGGAAAAGATGGACGGCACCGAGGAACTGCTCGTGAAGCTGAACAGA
GAGGACCTGCTGCGGAAGCAGCGGACCTTCGACAACGGCAGCATCCCCCACCAGATCCACCTGGGAGAGC
TGCACGCCATTCTGCGGCGGCAGGAAGATTTTTACCCATTCCTGAAGGACAACCGGGAAAAGATCGAGAA
GATCCTGACCTTCCGCATCCCCTACTACGTGGGCCCTCTGGCCAGGGGAAACAGCAGATTCGCCTGGATG
ACCAGAAAGAGCGAGGAAACCATCACCCCCTGGAACTTCGAGGAAGTGGTGGACAAGGGCGCTTCCGCCC
AGAGCTTCATCGAGCGGATGACCAACTTCGATAAGAACCTGCCCAACGAGAAGGTGCTGCCCAAGCACAG
CCTGCTGTACGAGTACTTCACCGTGTATAACGAGCTGACCAAAGTGAAATACGTGACCGAGGGAATGAGA
AAGCCCGCCTTCCTGAGCGGCGAGCAGAAAAAGGCCATCGTGGACCTGCTGTTCAAGACCAACCGGAAAG
TGACCGTGAAGCAGCTGAAAGAGGACTACTTCAAGAAAATCGAGTGCTTCGACTCCGTGGAAATCTCCGG
CGTGGAAGATCGGTTCAACGCCTCCCTGGGCACATACCACGATCTGCTGAAAATTATCAAGGACAAGGAC
TTCCTGGACAATGAGGAAAACGAGGACATTCTGGAAGATATCGTGCTGACCCTGACACTGTTTGAGGACA
GAGAGATGATCGAGGAACGGCTGAAAACCTATGCCCACCTGTTCGACGACAAAGTGATGAAGCAGCTGAA
GCGGCGGAGATACACCGGCTGGGGCAGGCTGAGCCGGAAGCTGATCAACGGCATCCGGGACAAGCAGTCC
GGCAAGACAATCCTGGATTTCCTGAAGTCCGACGGCTTCGCCAACAGAAACTTCATGCAGCTGATCCACG
ACGACAGCCTGACCTTTAAAGAGGACATCCAGAAAGCCCAGGTGTCCGGCCAGGGCGATAGCCTGCACGA
GCACATTGCCAATCTGGCCGGCAGCCCCGCCATTAAGAAGGGCATCCTGCAGACAGTGAAGGTGGTGGAC
GAGCTCGTGAAAGTGATGGGCCGGCACAAGCCCGAGAACATCGTGATCGAAATGGCCAGAGAGAACCAGA
CCACCCAGAAGGGACAGAAGAACAGCCGCGAGAGAATGAAGCGGATCGAAGAGGGCATCAAAGAGCTGGG
CAGCCAGATCCTGAAAGAACACCCCGTGGAAAACACCCAGCTGCAGAACGAGAAGCTGTACCTGTACTAC
CTGCAGAATGGGCGGGATATGTACGTGGACCAGGAACTGGACATCAACCGGCTGTCCGACTACGATGTGG
ACCATATCGTGCCTCAGAGCTTTCTGAAGGACGACTCCATCGACAACAAGGTGCTGACCAGAAGCGACAA
GAACCGGGGCAAGAGCGACAACGTGCCCTCCGAAGAGGTCGTGAAGAAGATGAAGAACTACTGGCGGCAG
CTGCTGAACGCCAAGCTGATTACCCAGAGAAAGTTCGACAATCTGACCAAGGCCGAGAGAGGCGGCCTGA
GCGAACTGGATAAGGCCGGCTTCATCAAGAGACAGCTGGTGGAAACCCGGCAGATCACAAAGCACGTGGC
ACAGATCCTGGACTCCCGGATGAACACTAAGTACGACGAGAATGACAAGCTGATCCGGGAAGTGAAAGTG
ATCACCCTGAAGTCCAAGCTGGTGTCCGATTTCCGGAAGGATTTCCAGTTTTACAAAGTGCGCGAGATCA
ACAACTACCACCACGCCCACGACGCCTACCTGAACGCCGTCGTGGGAACCGCCCTGATCAAAAAGTACCC
TAAGCTGGAAAGCGAGTTCGTGTACGGCGACTACAAGGTGTACGACGTGCGGAAGATGATCGCCAAGAGC
GAGCAGGAAATCGGCAAGGCTACCGCCAAGTACTTCTTCTACAGCAACATCATGAACTTTTTCAAGACCG
AGATTACCCTGGCCAACGGCGAGATCCGGAAGCGGCCTCTGATCGAGACAAACGGCGAAACCGGGGAGAT
CGTGTGGGATAAGGGCCGGGATTTTGCCACCGTGCGGAAAGTGCTGAGCATGCCCCAAGTGAATATCGTG
AAAAAGACCGAGGTGCAGACAGGCGGCTTCAGCAAAGAGTCTATCCTGCCCAAGAGGAACAGCGATAAGC
TGATCGCCAGAAAGAAGGACTGGGACCCTAAGAAGTACGGCGGCTTCGACAGCCCCACCGTGGCCTATTC
TGTGCTGGTGGTGGCCAAAGTGGAAAAGGGCAAGTCCAAGAAACTGAAGAGTGTGAAAGAGCTGCTGGGG
ATCACCATCATGGAAAGAAGCAGCTTCGAGAAGAATCCCATCGACTTTCTGGAAGCCAAGGGCTACAAAG
AAGTGAAAAAGGACCTGATCATCAAGCTGCCTAAGTACTCCCTGTTCGAGCTGGAAAACGGCAGGAAGAG
AATGCTGGCCTCTGCCGGCGAACTGCAGAAGGGAAACGAACTGGCCCTGCCCTCCAAATATGTGAACTTC
CTGTACCTGGCCAGCCACTATGAGAAGCTGAAGGGCTCCCCCGAGGATAATGAGCAGAAACAGCTGTTTG
TGGAACAGCACAAGCACTACCTGGACGAGATCATCGAGCAGATCAGCGAGTTCTCCAAGAGAGTGATCCT
GGCCGACGCTAATCTGGACAAAGTGCTGTCCGCCTACAACAAGCACCGGGATAAGCCCATCAGAGAGCAG
GCCGAGAATATCATCCACCTGTTTACCCTGACCAATCTGGGAGCCCCTGCCGCCTTCAAGTACTTTGACA
CCACCATCGACCGGAAGAGGTACACCAGCACCAAAGAGGTGCTGGACGCCACCCTGATCCACCAGAGCAT
CACCGGCCTGTACGAGACACGGATCGACCTGTCTCAGCTGGGAGGCGACAAGCGTCCTGCTGCTACTAAG
AAAGCTGGTCAAGCTAAGAAAAAGAAAGCTAGCGGCAGCGGCGCCACCAACTTCAGCCTGCTGAAGCAGG
CCGGCGACGTGGAGGAGAACCCCGGCCCCATGCCCAAGAAGAAGAGGAAGGTGTCCAATTTACTGACCGT
ACACCAAAATTTGCCTGCATTACCGGTCGATGCAACGAGTGATGAGGTTCGCAAGAACCTGATGGACATG
TTCAGGGATCGCCAGGCGTTTTCTGAGCATACCTGGAAAATGCTTCTGTCCGTTTGCCGGTCGTGGGCGG
CATGGTGCAAGTTGAATAACCGGAAATGGTTTCCCGCAGAACCTGAAGATGTTCGCGATTATCTTCTATA
TCTTCAGGCGCGCGGTCTGGCAGTAAAAACTATCCAGCAACATTTGGGCCAGCTAAACATGCTTCATCGT
CGGTCCGGGCTGCCACGACCAAGTGACAGCAATGCTGTTTCACTGGTTATGCGGCGGATCCGAAAAGAAA
ACGTTGATGCCGGTGAACGTGCAAAACAGGCTCTAGCGTTCGAACGCACTGATTTCGACCAGGTTCGTTC
ACTCATGGAAAATAGCGATCGCTGCCAGGATATACGTAATCTGGCATTTCTGGGGATTGCTTATAACACC
CTGTTACGTATAGCCGAAATTGCCAGGATCAGGGTTAAAGATATCTCACGTACTGACGGTGGGAGAATGT
TAATCCATATTGGCAGAACGAAAACGCTGGTTAGCACCGCAGGTGTAGAGAAGGCACTTAGCCTGGGGGT
AACTAAACTGGTCGAGCGATGGATTTCCGTATCTGGTGTAGCTGATGATCCGAATAACTACCTGTTTTGC
CGGGTCAGAAAAAATGGTGTTGCCGCGCCATCTGCCACCAGCCAGCTATCAACTCGCGCCCTGGAAGGGA
TTTTTGAAGCAACTCATCGATTGATTTACGGCGCTAAGGATGACTCTGGTCAGAGATACCTGGCCTGGTC
TGGACACAGTGCCCGTGTCGGAGCCGCGCGAGATATGGCCCGCGCTGGAGTTTCAATACCGGGGATCATG
CAAGCTGGTGGCTGGACCAATGTAAATATTGTCATGAACTATATCCGTAACCTGGATAGTGAAACAGGGG
CAATGGTGCGCCTGCTGGAAGATGGCGATTAGAAACGTTGTTGTTTGGGGTTGAATTACTCTTCTAGACC
GCGGCGCGCCCGATAATCAACCTCTGGATTACAAAATTTGTGAAAGATTGACTGGTATTCTTAACTATGT
TGCTCCTTTTACGCTATGTGGATACGCTGCTTTAATGCCTTTGTATCATGCTATTGCTTCCCGTATGGCT
TTCATTTTCTCCTCCTTGTATAAATCCTGGTTGCTGTCTCTTTATGAGGAGTTGTGGCCCGTTGTCAGGC
AACGTGGCGTGGTGTGCACTGTGTTTGCTGACGCAACCCCCACTGGTTGGGGCATTGCCACCACCTGTCA
GCTCCTTTCCGGGACTTTCGCTTTCCCCCTCCCTATTGCCACGGCGGAACTCATCGCCGCCTGCCTTGCC
CGCTGCTGGACAGGGGCTCGGCTGTTGGGCACTGACAATTCCGTGGTGTTGTCGGGGAAATCATCGTCCT
TTCCTTGGCTGCTCGCCTGTGTTGCCACCTGGATTCTGCGCGGGACGTCCTTCTGCTACGTCCCTTCGGC
CCTCAATCCAGCGGACCTTCCTTCCCGCGGCCTGCTGCCGGCTCTGCGGCCTCTTCCGCGTCTTCGCCTT
CGCCCTCAGACGAGTCGGATCTCCCTTTGGGCCGCCTCCCCGCATCGATACCGTCGACCTCGATCGAGAC
CTAGAAAAACATGGAGCAATCACAAGTAGCAATACAGCAGCTACCAATGCTGATTGTGCCTGGCTAGAAG
CACAAGAGGAGGAGGAGGTGGGTTTTCCAGTCACACCTCAGGTACCTTTAAGACCAATGACTTACAAGGC
AGCTGTAGATCTTAGCCACTTTTTAAAAGAAAAGGGGGGACTGGAAGGGCTAATTCACTCCCAACGAAGA
CAAGATATCCTTGATCTGTGGATCTACCACACACAAGGCTACTTCCCTGATTGGCAGAACTACACACCAG
GGCCAGGGATCAGATATCCACTGACCTTTGGATGGTGCTACAAGCTAGTACCAGTTGAGCAAGAGAAGGT
AGAAGAAGCCAATGAAGGAGAGAACACCCGCTTGTTACACCCTGTGAGCCTGCATGGGATGGATGACCCG
GAGAGAGAAGTATTAGAGTGGAGGTTTGACAGCCGCCTAGCATTTCATCACATGGCCCGAGAGCTGCATC
CGGACTGTACTGGGTCTCTCTGGTTAGACCAGATCTGAGCCTGGGAGCTCTCTGGCTAACTAGGGAACCC
ACTGCTTAAGCCTCAATAAAGCTTGCCTTGAGTGCTTCAAGTAGTGTGTGCCCGTCTGTTGTGTGACTCT
GGTAACTAGAGATCCCTCAGACCCTTTTAGTCAGTGTGGAAAATCTCTAGCAGCATGTGAGCAAAAGGCC
AGCAAAAGGCCAGGAACCGTAAAAAGGCCGCGTTGCTGGCGTTTTTCCATAGGCTCCGCCCCCCTGACGA
GCATCACAAAAATCGACGCTCAAGTCAGAGGTGGCGAAACCCGACAGGACTATAAAGATACCAGGCGTTT
CCCCCTGGAAGCTCCCTCGTGCGCTCTCCTGTTCCGACCCTGCCGCTTACCGGATACCTGTCCGCCTTTC
TCCCTTCGGGAAGCGTGGCGCTTTCTCATAGCTCACGCTGTAGGTATCTCAGTTCGGTGTAGGTCGTTCG
CTCCAAGCTGGGCTGTGTGCACGAACCCCCCGTTCAGCCCGACCGCTGCGCCTTATCCGGTAACTATCGT
CTTGAGTCCAACCCGGTAAGACACGACTTATCGCCACTGGCAGCAGCCACTGGTAACAGGATTAGCAGAG
CGAGGTATGTAGGCGGTGCTACAGAGTTCTTGAAGTGGTGGCCTAACTACGGCTACACTAGAAGAACAGT
ATTTGGTATCTGCGCTCTGCTGAAGCCAGTTACCTTCGGAAAAAGAGTTGGTAGCTCTTGATCCGGCAAA
CAAACCACCGCTGGTAGCGGTGGTTTTTTTGTTTGCAAGCAGCAGATTACGCGCAGAAAAAAAGGATCTC
AAGAAGATCCTTTGATCTTTTCTACGGGGTCTGACGCTCAGTGGAACGAAAACTCACGTTAAGGGATTTT
GGTCATGAGATTATCAAAAAGGATCTTCACCTAGATCCTTTTAAATTAAAAATGAAGTTTTAAATCAATC
TAAAGTATATATGAGTAAACTTGGTCTGACAGTTACCAATGCTTAATCAGTGAGGCACCTATCTCAGCGA
TCTGTCTATTTCGTTCATCCATAGTTGCCTGACTCCCCGTCGTGTAGATAACTACGATACGGGAGGGCTT
ACCATCTGGCCCCAGTGCTGCAATGATACCGCGAGACCCACGCTCACCGGCTCCAGATTTATCAGCAATA
AACCAGCCAGCCGGAAGGGCCGAGCGCAGAAGTGGTCCTGCAACTTTATCCGCCTCCATCCAGTCTATTA
ATTGTTGCCGGGAAGCTAGAGTAAGTAGTTCGCCAGTTAATAGTTTGCGCAACGTTGTTGCCATTGCTAC
AGGCATCGTGGTGTCACGCTCGTCGTTTGGTATGGCTTCATTCAGCTCCGGTTCCCAACGATCAAGGCGA
GTTACATGATCCCCCATGTTGTGCAAAAAAGCGGTTAGCTCCTTCGGTCCTCCGATCGTTGTCAGAAGTA
AGTTGGCCGCAGTGTTATCACTCATGGTTATGGCAGCACTGCATAATTCTCTTACTGTCATGCCATCCGT
AAGATGCTTTTCTGTGACTGGTGAGTACTCAACCAAGTCATTCTGAGAATAGTGTATGCGGCGACCGAGT
TGCTCTTGCCCGGCGTCAATACGGGATAATACCGCGCCACATAGCAGAACTTTAAAAGTGCTCATCATTG
GAAAACGTTCTTCGGGGCGAAAACTCTCAAGGATCTTACCGCTGTTGAGATCCAGTTCGATGTAACCCAC
TCGTGCACCCAACTGATCTTCAGCATCTTTTACTTTCACCAGCGTTTCTGGGTGAGCAAAAACAGGAAGG
CAAAATGCCGCAAAAAAGGGAATAAGGGCGACACGGAAATGTTGAATACTCATACTCTTCCTTTTTCAAT
ATTATTGAAGCATTTATCAGGGTTATTGTCTCATGAGCGGATACATATTTGAATGTATTTAGAAAAATAA
ACAAATAGGGGTTCCGCGCACATTTCCCCGAAAAGTGCCACCTGACG
