>Addgene plasmid #60820 | pSECC | addgene partial sequence | sequence record 98720 | hU6-F 5'-GAGGGCCTATTTCCCATGATT-3'
AGAGAGATAATTAGAATTAATTTGACTGTAAACACAAAGATATTAGTACAAAATACGTGACGTAGAAAGT
AATAATTTCTTGGGTAGTTTGCAGTTTTAAAATTATGTTTTAAAATGGACTATCATATGCTTACCGTAAC
TTGAAAGTATTTCGATTTCTTGGCTTTATATATCTTGTGGAAAGGACGAAACACCGGAGACGGTTGTAAA
TGAGCACACAAAATACACATGCTAAAATATTATATTCTATGACCTTTATAAAATCAACCAAAATCTTCTT
TTTAATAACTTTAGTATCAATAATTAGAATTTTTATGTTCCTTTTTGCAAACTTTTAATAAAAATGAGCA
AAATAAAAAAACGCTAGTTTTAGTAACTCGCGTTGTTTTCTTCACCTTTAATAATAGCTACTCCACCACT
TGTTCCTAAGCGGTCAGCTCCTGCTTCAATCATTTTTTGAGCATCTTCAAATGTTCTAACTCCACCAGCT
GCTTTAACTAAAGCATTGTCTTTAACAACTGACTTCATTAGTTTAACATCTTCAAATGTTGCACCTGATT
TTGAAAATCCTGTTGATGTTTTAACAAATTCTAATCCAGCTTCAACAGCTATTTCACAAGCTTTCATGAT
TTC
