>Addgene plasmid #60820 | pSECC | addgene partial sequence | sequence record 98727 | StrepPyoCas9-5UTR-F 5'-CGGTGCCACTTTTTCAAGTTG-3'
GCTCTAAAACAGAGACGTACAAAAAAGAGCAAGAAGCTAAAAAAGATTTAAAAATTATTTTTAGCGCAGT
TAATGGAACAGGAACTAAATTTACCCCAAAAATATTACGTGAATCAGGATATAACGTTATTGAGGTTGAA
GAGCATGCATTTGAAGATGAAACATTTAAAAATGTTGTAAATCCAAATCCAGAATTTGATCCTGCATGAA
AAATACCGCTTGAATATGGTATTAAACATGATGCAGATATTATTATTATGAATGACCCAGATGCTGACAG
ATTTGGAATGGCAATAAAACATGATGGTCATTTTGTAAGATTAGATGGAAATCAAACAGGACCAATTTTA
ATTGATTGAAAATTATCAAATCTAAAACGCTTAAATAGCATTCCAAAAAATCCGGCTCTATATTCAAGTT
TTGTAACAAGTGATTTGGGTGATAGAATCGCTCATGAAAAATATGGAGTTAATATTGTAAAAACTTTAAC
TGGATTTAAATGAATGGGTAGAGAAATTGCTAAAGAAGAAGATAACGGATTAAATTTTGT
