>Addgene plasmid #60820 | pSECC | addgene partial sequence | sequence record 98731 | dCas9-R2 5'-GGGTTTCCACCAGCTGTCTC-3'
CGCTCAGGCCGCCTCTCTCGGCCTTGGTCAGATTGTCGAACTTTCTCTGGGTAATCAGCTTGGCGTTCAG
CAGCTGCCGCCAGTAGTTCTTCATCTTCTTCACGACCTCTTCGGAGGGCACGTTGTCGCTCTTGCCCCGG
TTCTTGTCGCTTCTGGTCAGCACCTTGTTGTCGATGGAGTCGTCCTTCAGAAAGCTCTGAGGCACGATAT
GGTCCACATCGTAGTCGGACAGCCGGTTGATGTCCAGTTCCTGGTCCACGTACATATCCCGCCCATTCTG
CAGGTAGTACAGGTACAGCTTCTCGTTCTGCAGCTGGGTGTTTTCCACGGGGTGTTCTTTCAGGATCTGG
CTGCCCAGCTCTTTGATGCCCTCTTCGATCCGCTTCATTCTCTCGCGGCTGTTCTTCTGTCCCTTCTGGG
TGGTCTGGTTCTCTCTGGCCATTTCGATCACGATGTTCTCGGGCTTGTGCCGGCCCATCACTTTCACGAG
CTCGTCCACCACCTTCACTGTCTGCAGGATGCCCTTCTTAATGGCGGGGCTGCCGGCCAGATTGGCAATG
TGCTCGTGCAGGCTATCGCCCTGGCCGGACACCTGGGCTTTCTGGATGTCCTCTTTAAAGGTCAGGCTGT
CGTCGTGGATCAGCTGCATGAAGTTTCTGTTGGCGAAGCCGTCGGACTTCAGGAAATCCAGGATTGTCTT
GCCGGACTGCTTGTCCCGGATGCCGTTGATCAGCTTCCGGCTCAGCCTGCCCCAGCCGGTGTATCTCCGC
CGCTTCAGCTGCTTCATCACTTTGTCGTCGAACAGGTGGGCATAGGTTTTCAGCCGTTCCTCGATCATCT
CTCTGTCCTC
