>Addgene plasmid #60820 | pSECC | addgene partial sequence | sequence record 99235 | hEF1aprom-F 5'-AACTGGGAAAGTGATGTCGTG-3'
ATATAAGTGCAGTAGTCGCCGTGAACGTTCTTTTTCGCAACGGGTTTGCCGCCAGAACACAGGTGTCGTG
ACGCGGGACCCGACATTAGCGCTACAGCTTAAGCGGGCCACCATGGATTACAAAGACGATGACGATAAGA
TGGCCCCAAAGAAGAAGCGGAAGGTCGGTATCCACGGAGTCCCAGCAGCCGACAAGAAGTACAGCATCGG
CCTGGACATCGGCACCAACTCTGTGGGCTGGGCCGTGATCACCGACGAGTACAAGGTGCCCAGCAAGAAA
TTCAAGGTGCTGGGCAACACCGACCGGCACAGCATCAAGAAGAACCTGATCGGAGCCCTGCTGTTCGACA
GCGGCGAAACAGCCGAGGCCACCCGGCTGAAGAGAACCGCCAGAAGAAGATACACCAGACGGAAGAACCG
GATCTGCTATCTGCAAGAGATCTTCAGCAACGAGATGGCCAAGGTGGACGACAGCTTCTTCCACAGACTG
GAAGAGTCCTTCCTGGTGGAAGAGGATAAGAAGCACGAGCGGCACCCCATCTTCGGCAACATCGTGGACG
AGGTGGCCTACCACGAGAAGTACCCCACCATCTACCACCTGAGAAAGAAACTGGTGGACAGCACCGACAA
GGCCGACCTGCGGCTGATCTATCTGGCCCTGGCCCACATGATCAAGTTCC
