>Addgene plasmid #60820 | pSECC | addgene partial sequence | sequence record 166317 | hSpCas9-R1 5'-CGCTCGTGCTTCTTATCCTC-3'
AAGCTGTCGTCCACCTTGGCCATCTCGTTGCTGAAGATCTCTTGCAGATAGCAGATCCGGTTCTTCCGTC
TGGTGTATCTTCTTCTGGCGGTTCTCTTCAGCCGGGTGGCCTCGGCTGTTTCGCCGCTGTCGAACAGCAG
GGCTCCGATCAGGTTCTTCTTGATGCTGTGCCGGTCGGTGTTGCCCAGCACCTTGAATTTCTTGCTGGGC
ACCTTGTACTCGTCGGTGATCACGGCCCAGCCCACAGAGTTGGTGCCGATGTCCAGGCCGATGCTGTACT
TCTTGTCGGCTGCTGGGACTCCGTGGATACCGACCTTCCGCTTCTTCTTTGGGGCCATCTTATCGTCATC
GTCTTTGTAATCCATGGTGGCCCGCTTAAGCTGTAGCGCTAATGTCGGGTCCCGCGTCACGACACCTGTG
TTCTGGCGGCAAACCCGTTGCGAAAAAGAACGTTCACGGCGACTACTGCACTTATATACGGTTCTCCCCC
ACCCTCGGGAAAAAGGCGGAGCCAGTACACGACATCACTTTCCCAGTTTACCCCGCGCCACCTTCTCTAG
GCACCGGTTCAATTGCCGACCCCTCCCCCCAACTTCTCGGGGACTGTGGGCGATGTGCGCTCTGCCCACT
GACGGGCACCGGAGCCACTCGAAGGCCTCGGGATTCCTAGGAACAGCGGTTTGCCGGCGCCAAAGTGGAT
CTCTGCTGTCCCTGTAATAAACCCGAAAATTTTGAATTTTTGTAATTTGTTTTTGTAATTCTTTAGTTTG
TATGTCTGTTGCTATTATGTCTACTATTCTTTCCCCTGCACTGTACCCCCCAATCCCCCCTTTTCTTTTA
AAATTGTGGATGAATACTGCCATTTGTCTCAAGATCTAGAATTCAAAAAAGCACCGACTCGGTGCCACTT
TTTCAAGTTGATAACGGACTAGCCTTATTTTAACTTGCTATTTCTAGCTCTAAAACAGAGACGTAC
