>Addgene plasmid #60820 | pSECC | addgene partial sequence | sequence record 166318 | CRE-R 5'-gcaaacggacagaagcattt-3'
TGGCGATCCCTGAACATGTCCATCAGGTTCTTGCGAACCTCATCACTCGTTGCATCGACCGGTAATGCAG
GCAAATTTTGGTGTACGGTCAGTAAATTGGACACCTTCCTCTTCTTCTTGGGCATGGGGCCGGGGTTCTC
CTCCACGTCGCCGGCCTGCTTCAGCAGGCTGAAGTTGGTGGCGCCGCTGCCGCTAGCTTTCTTTTTCTTA
GCTTGACCAGCTTTCTTAGTAGCAGCAGGACGCTTGTCGCCTCCCAGCTGAGACAGGTCGATCCGTGTCT
CGTACAGGCCGGTGATGCTCTGGTGGATCAGGGTGGCGTCCAGCACCTCTTTGGTGCTGGTGTACCTCTT
CCGGTCGATGGTGGTGTCAAAGTACTTGAAGGCGGCAGGGGCTCCCAGATTGGTCAGGGTAAACAGGTGG
ATGATATTCTCGGCCTGCTCTCTGATGGGCTTATCCCGGTGCTTGTTGTAGGCGGACAGCACTTTGTCCA
GATTAGCGTCGGCCAGGATCACTCTCTTGGAGAACTCGCTGATCTGCTCGATGATCTCGTCCAGGTAGTG
CTTGTGCTGTTCCACAAACAGCTGTTTCTGCTCATTATCCTCGGGGGAGCCCTTCAGCTTCTCATAGTGG
CTGGCCAGGTACAGGAAGTTCACATATTTGGAGGGCAGGGCCAGTTCGTTTCCCTTCTGCAGTTCGCCGG
CAGAGGCCAGCATTCTCTTCCTGCCGTTTTCCAGCTCGAACAGGGAGTACTTAGGCAGCTTGATGATCAG
GTCCTTTTTCACTTCTTTGTAGCCCTTGGCTTCCAGAAAGTCGATGGGATTCTTCTCGAAGCTGCTTCTT
TCCATGATGGTGATCCCCAGCAGCTCTTTCACACTCTTCAGTTTCTTGGACTTGCCCTTTTCCACTTTGG
CCACCACCAGCACAGAATAGGCCACGGTGGGGCTGTCGAAGCCGC
